Addgene plasmid #76965: PIK3C3 gRNA (BRDN0001147953)
Purpose: 3rd generation lentiviral gRNA plasmid targeting human PIK3C3
Depositing lab: John Doench & David Root. Depositing organization: Broad Institute. Publication: Optimized sgRNA design to maximize activity and minimize off-target effects of CRISPR-Cas9. Doench JG, Fusi N, Sullender M, Hegde M, Vaimberg EW, Donovan KF, Smith I, Tothova Z, Wilen C, Orchard R, Virgin HW, Listgarten J, Root DE. Nat Biotechnol. 2016 Jan 18. doi: 10.1038/nbt.3437. PubMed 26780180.
Backbone
  Vector backbone: lentiGuide-Puro
  Backbone manufacturer: Zhang Lab (Addgene plasmid # 52963)
  Vector type: Mammalian Expression, Lentiviral, CRISPR
  Selectable markers: Puromycin
Growth in bacteria
  Bacterial resistance: Ampicillin, 100 μg/mL
  Growth temperature: 37°C
  Growth strain: DH5alpha
  Copy number: High Copy
Gene/Insert
  Gene/Insert name: PIK3C3 (alt name: PIK3C3)
  gRNA/shRNA sequence: AGCCTGCAAAAACTCAACAC
  Species: H. sapiens (human)
  Entrez Gene: PIK3C3 (a.k.a. VPS34, Vps34, hVps34)
  Promoter: hU6
  Cloning method: Unknown
  Sequencing primers: 5′ U6-F; 3′ pS2-R
Terms and licenses: Academic/Nonprofit Terms; Industry Terms: Not Available to Industry
Depositor comments: The gRNA was designed to target a Genbank reference sequence which has since been removed from the database. Note that this plasmid does NOT contain Cas9. It should be used in conjunction with lentiCas9-Blast (Addgene #52962) or otherwise with cell lines already expressing Cas9. Browse the full kinome gRNA library at http://www.addgene.org/pooled-library/broadgpp-human-kinome/ or visit http://www.broadinstitute.org/rnai/public/ for detailed protocols and information.
How to cite: PIK3C3 gRNA (BRDN0001147953) was a gift from John Doench & David Root (Addgene plasmid # 76965 ; http://n2t.net/addgene:76965 ; RRID:Addgene_76965)
