[The description below was written by a language model from this plasmid's Addgene catalogue record and pLannotate feature annotations shown in this document.]
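Description:
PIK3C3 gRNA (BRDN0001147953) is a third-generation lentiviral CRISPR guide plasmid built on the lentiGuide-Puro backbone, carrying a single guide RNA directed against human PIK3C3 (also known as VPS34). In bacteria it is maintained as a high-copy plasmid through a ColE1/pUC-type origin with ampicillin resistance (AmpR); an f1 origin, an SV40 origin, remnants of a lac/lacZα region and flanking T7 and T3 promoters are also annotated in the backbone.

The lentiviral transfer cassette begins with an RSV promoter fused to a truncated HIV-1 5' LTR, which makes genomic RNA production Tat-independent, followed by the Ψ packaging signal with a partial gag sequence and the Rev response element for Rev-dependent nuclear export. Downstream, the human U6 RNA polymerase III promoter drives the PIK3C3-targeting spacer joined to the Streptococcus pyogenes Cas9 gRNA scaffold. A cPPT/CTS element follows. An EF-1α core promoter with its intron A then expresses puromycin N-acetyltransferase, allowing puromycin selection of transduced mammalian cells. A WPRE enhances transcript expression, and the cassette ends in a self-inactivating ΔU3 3' LTR, with an SV40 polyadenylation signal beyond it.

The plasmid does not encode Cas9, so it is meant to be used alongside a separate Cas9 lentiviral vector or in cells that already express Cas9, for knockout of PIK3C3. It belongs to a human kinome gRNA collection associated with work on optimized sgRNA design. The depositor notes that the guide was designed against a GenBank reference sequence that has since been withdrawn.
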