Features (pLannotate 1.2.2; 29 found; start..end, strand, type, name):
     14..80      +  CDS            small t antigen (fragment): SV40 (simian virus 40) small t antigen
    106..317     +  promoter       EF-1α core promoter: core promoter for human elongation factor EF-1α
    318..1256    +  intron         EF-1α intron A: intron upstream of the start codon of human EF-1α
   1278..1877    +  CDS            PuroR (fragment): puromycin N-acetyltransferase; pac from Streptomyces; confers resistance to puromycin
   1893..2481    +  misc_feature   WPRE: woodchuck hepatitis virus posttranscriptional regulatory element
   2532..2551    +  misc_feature   cPPT/CTS (fragment): central polypurine tract and central termination sequence of HIV-1
   2553..2786    +  LTR            3' LTR (ΔU3): self-inactivating 3' long terminal repeat (LTR) from HIV-1
   2864..2985    +  polyA_signal   SV40 poly(A) signal: SV40 polyadenylation signal
   3025..3160    +  rep_origin     SV40 ori: SV40 origin of replication
   3181..3199    -  promoter       T7 promoter: promoter for bacteriophage T7 RNA polymerase
   3207..3362    +  CDS            lacZα (fragment): LacZα fragment of β-galactosidase; lacZ fragment
   3367..3795    +  rep_origin     f1 ori (sequence partly withheld): f1 bacteriophage origin of replication; arrow indicates direction of (+) strand synthesis
   3848..3952    +  promoter       AmpR promoter: bla
   3953..4813    +  CDS            AmpR: β-lactamase; bla; confers resistance to ampicillin, carbenicillin, and related antibiotics
   4984..5572    +  rep_origin     ori: high-copy-number ColE1/pMB1/pBR322/pUC origin of replication
   5755..5847    +  CDS            lacI (fragment): lac repressor; lacI; The lac repressor binds to the lac operator to inhibit transcription in E. coli. This inhibition can be relieved by adding lactose or isopropyl-β-D-thiogalactopyranoside (IPTG).
   5860..5881    +  protein_bind   CAP binding site: CAP binding activates transcription in the presence of cAMP. E. coli catabolite activator protein
   5896..5926    +  promoter       lac promoter: promoter for the E. coli lac operon
   5934..5950    +  protein_bind   lac operator: The lac repressor binds to the lac operator to inhibit transcription in E. coli. This inhibition can be relieved by adding lactose or isopropyl-β-D-thiogalactopyranoside (IPTG). lac repressor encoded by lacI
   5995..6013    +  promoter       T3 promoter: promoter for bacteriophage T3 RNA polymerase
   6041..6267    +  promoter       RSV promoter: Rous sarcoma virus enhancer/promoter
   6268..6448    +  LTR            5' LTR (truncated): truncated 5' long terminal repeat (LTR) from HIV-1
   6495..6620    +  misc_feature   HIV-1 Ψ: packaging signal of human immunodeficiency virus type 1
   6604..6967    +  CDS            HIV-1 gag (fragment): gag protein from human immunodeficiency virus 1; gag
   7113..7346    +  misc_feature   RRE: The Rev response element (RRE) of HIV-1 allows for Rev-dependent mRNA export from the nucleus to the cytoplasm.
   7723..7749    +  CDS            Rev (fragment): human immunodeficiency virus 1 (HIV-1) Rev protein; rev; enhances nuclear export of unspliced and incompletely spliced viral mRNAs
   7753..7993    +  promoter       U6 promoter: RNA polymerase III promoter for human U6 snRNA
   8023..8098    +  misc_RNA       gRNA scaffold: guide RNA scaffold for the Streptococcus pyogenes CRISPR/Cas9 system
   8154..8271    +  misc_feature   cPPT/CTS: central polypurine tract and central termination sequence of HIV-1
>Addgene plasmid #76965 | PIK3C3 gRNA (BRDN0001147953) | addgene full sequence | sequence record 186852 | Addgene Assembled Sequence
CCCGGGTGCAAAGATGGATAAAGTTTTAAACAGAGAGGAATCTTTGCAGCTAATGGACCTTCTAGGTCTT
GAAAGGAGTGGGAATTGGCTCCGGTGCCCGTCAGTGGGCAGAGCGCACATCGCCCACAGTCCCCGAGAAG
TTGGGGGGAGGGGTCGGCAATTGATCCGGTGCCTAGAGAAGGTGGCGCGGGGTAAACTGGGAAAGTGATG
TCGTGTACTGGCTCCGCCTTTTTCCCGAGGGTGGGGGAGAACCGTATATAAGTGCAGTAGTCGCCGTGAA
CGTTCTTTTTCGCAACGGGTTTGCCGCCAGAACACAGGTAAGTGCCGTGTGTGGTTCCCGCGGGCCTGGC
CTCTTTACGGGTTATGGCCCTTGCGTGCCTTGAATTACTTCCACCTGGCTGCAGTACGTGATTCTTGATC
CCGAGCTTCGGGTTGGAAGTGGGTGGGAGAGTTCGAGGCCTTGCGCTTAAGGAGCCCCTTCGCCTCGTGC
TTGAGTTGAGGCCTGGCCTGGGCGCTGGGGCCGCCGCGTGCGAATCTGGTGGCACCTTCGCGCCTGTCTC
GCTGCTTTCGATAAGTCTCTAGCCATTTAAAATTTTTGATGACCTGCTGCGACGCTTTTTTTCTGGCAAG
ATAGTCTTGTAAATGCGGGCCAAGATCTGCACACTGGTATTTCGGTTTTTGGGGCCGCGGGCGGCGACGG
GGCCCGTGCGTCCCAGCGCACATGTTCGGCGAGGCGGGGCCTGCGAGCGCGGCCACCGAGAATCGGACGG
GGGTAGTCTCAAGCTGGCCGGCCTGCTCTGGTGCCTGGCCTCGCGCCGCCGTGTATCGCCCCGCCCTGGG
CGGCAAGGCTGGCCCGGTCGGCACCAGTTGCGTGAGCGGAAAGATGGCCGCTTCCCGGCCCTGCTGCAGG
GAGCTCAAAATGGAGGACGCGGCGCTCGGGAGAGCGGGCGGGTGAGTCACCCACACAAAGGAAAAGGGCC
TTTCCGTCCTCAGCCGTCGCTTCATGTGACTCCACGGAGTACCGGGCGCCGTCCAGGCACCTCGATTAGT
TCTCGAGCTTTTGGAGTACGTCGTCTTTAGGTTGGGGGGAGGGGTTTTATGCGATGGAGTTTCCCCACAC
TGAGTGGGTGGAGACTGAAGTTAGGCCAGCTTGGCACTTGATGTAATTCTCCTTGGAATTTGCCCTTTTT
GAGTTTGGATCTTGGTTCATTCTCAAGCCTCAGACAGTGGTTCAAAGTTTTTTTCTTCCATTTCAGGTGT
CGTGACGTACGGCCACCATGACCGAGTACAAGCCCACGGTGCGCCTCGCCACCCGCGACGACGTCCCCAG
GGCCGTACGCACCCTCGCCGCCGCGTTCGCCGACTACCCCGCCACGCGCCACACCGTCGATCCGGACCGC
CACATCGAGCGGGTCACCGAGCTGCAAGAACTCTTCCTCACGCGCGTCGGGCTCGACATCGGCAAGGTGT
GGGTCGCGGACGACGGCGCCGCCGTGGCGGTCTGGACCACGCCGGAGAGCGTCGAAGCGGGGGCGGTGTT
CGCCGAGATCGGCCCGCGCATGGCCGAGTTGAGCGGTTCCCGGCTGGCCGCGCAGCAACAGATGGAAGGC
CTCCTGGCGCCGCACCGGCCCAAGGAGCCCGCGTGGTTCCTGGCCACCGTCGGAGTCTCGCCCGACCACC
AGGGCAAGGGTCTGGGCAGCGCCGTCGTGCTCCCCGGAGTGGAGGCGGCCGAGCGCGCCGGGGTGCCCGC
CTTCCTGGAGACCTCCGCGCCCCGCAACCTCCCCTTCTACGAGCGGCTCGGCTTCACCGTCACCGCCGAC
GTCGAGGTGCCCGAAGGACCGCGCACCTGGTGCATGACCCGCAAGCCCGGTGCCTGAACGCGTTAAGTCG
ACAATCAACCTCTGGATTACAAAATTTGTGAAAGATTGACTGGTATTCTTAACTATGTTGCTCCTTTTAC
GCTATGTGGATACGCTGCTTTAATGCCTTTGTATCATGCTATTGCTTCCCGTATGGCTTTCATTTTCTCC
TCCTTGTATAAATCCTGGTTGCTGTCTCTTTATGAGGAGTTGTGGCCCGTTGTCAGGCAACGTGGCGTGG
TGTGCACTGTGTTTGCTGACGCAACCCCCACTGGTTGGGGCATTGCCACCACCTGTCAGCTCCTTTCCGG
GACTTTCGCTTTCCCCCTCCCTATTGCCACGGCGGAACTCATCGCCGCCTGCCTTGCCCGCTGCTGGACA
GGGGCTCGGCTGTTGGGCACTGACAATTCCGTGGTGTTGTCGGGGAAATCATCGTCCTTTCCTTGGCTGC
TCGCCTGTGTTGCCACCTGGATTCTGCGCGGGACGTCCTTCTGCTACGTCCCTTCGGCCCTCAATCCAGC
GGACCTTCCTTCCCGCGGCCTGCTGCCGGCTCTGCGGCCTCTTCCGCGTCTTCGCCTTCGCCCTCAGACG
AGTCGGATCTCCCTTTGGGCCGCCTCCCCGCGTCGACTTTAAGACCAATGACTTACAAGGCAGCTGTAGA
TCTTAGCCACTTTTTAAAAGAAAAGGGGGGACTGGAAGGGCTAATTCACTCCCAACGAAGACAAGATCTG
CTTTTTGCTTGTACTGGGTCTCTCTGGTTAGACCAGATCTGAGCCTGGGAGCTCTCTGGCTAACTAGGGA
ACCCACTGCTTAAGCCTCAATAAAGCTTGCCTTGAGTGCTTCAAGTAGTGTGTGCCCGTCTGTTGTGTGA
CTCTGGTAACTAGAGATCCCTCAGACCCTTTTAGTCAGTGTGGAAAATCTCTAGCAGTACGTATAGTAGT
TCATGTCATCTTATTATTCAGTATTTATAACTTGCAAAGAAATGAATATCAGAGAGTGAGAGGAACTTGT
TTATTGCAGCTTATAATGGTTACAAATAAAGCAATAGCATCACAAATTTCACAAATAAAGCATTTTTTTC
ACTGCATTCTAGTTGTGGTTTGTCCAAACTCATCAATGTATCTTATCATGTCTGGCTCTAGCTATCCCGC
CCCTAACTCCGCCCATCCCGCCCCTAACTCCGCCCAGTTCCGCCCATTCTCCGCCCCATGGCTGACTAAT
TTTTTTTATTTATGCAGAGGCCGAGGCCGCCTCGGCCTCTGAGCTATTCCAGAAGTAGTGAGGAGGCTTT
TTTGGAGGCCTAGGGACGTACCCAATTCGCCCTATAGTGAGTCGTATTACGCGCGCTCACTGGCCGTCGT
TTTACAACGTCGTGACTGGGAAAACCCTGGCGTTACCCAACTTAATCGCCTTGCAGCACATCCCCCTTTC
GCCAGCTGGCGTAATAGCGAAGAGGCCCGCACCGATCGCCCTTCCCAACAGTTGCGCAGCCTGAATGGCG
AATGGG
[124 nt withheld, positions 3367-3490]
C
[91 nt withheld, positions 3492-3582]
A
[49 nt withheld, positions 3584-3632]
CCTTTGACGTTGGAGTCCACGTTCTTT
[37 nt withheld, positions 3660-3696]
ACCCTATCTCGGTCTATTCTTTTGATTTATAAGGGATTTTGCCGATTTCGGCCTATTGGTTAAAAAATGA
GCTGATTTAACAAAAATTTAACGCGAATTTTAACAAAATATTAACGCTTACAATTTAGGTGGCACTTTTC
GGGGAAATGTGCGCGGAACCCCTATTTGTTTATTTTTCTAAATACATTCAAATATGTATCCGCTCATGAG
ACAATAACCCTGATAAATGCTTCAATAATATTGAAAAAGGAAGAGTATGAGTATTCAACATTTCCGTGTC
GCCCTTATTCCCTTTTTTGCGGCATTTTGCCTTCCTGTTTTTGCTCACCCAGAAACGCTGGTGAAAGTAA
AAGATGCTGAAGATCAGTTGGGTGCACGAGTGGGTTACATCGAACTGGATCTCAACAGCGGTAAGATCCT
TGAGAGTTTTCGCCCCGAAGAACGTTTTCCAATGATGAGCACTTTTAAAGTTCTGCTATGTGGCGCGGTA
TTATCCCGTATTGACGCCGGGCAAGAGCAACTCGGTCGCCGCATACACTATTCTCAGAATGACTTGGTTG
AGTACTCACCAGTCACAGAAAAGCATCTTACGGATGGCATGACAGTAAGAGAATTATGCAGTGCTGCCAT
AACCATGAGTGATAACACTGCGGCCAACTTACTTCTGACAACGATCGGAGGACCGAAGGAGCTAACCGCT
TTTTTGCACAACATGGGGGATCATGTAACTCGCCTTGATCGTTGGGAACCGGAGCTGAATGAAGCCATAC
CAAACGACGAGCGTGACACCACGATGCCTGTAGCAATGGCAACAACGTTGCGCAAACTATTAACTGGCGA
ACTACTTACTCTAGCTTCCCGGCAACAATTAATAGACTGGATGGAGGCGGATAAAGTTGCAGGACCACTT
CTGCGCTCGGCCCTTCCGGCTGGCTGGTTTATTGCTGATAAATCTGGAGCCGGTGAGCGTGGGTCTCGCG
GTATCATTGCAGCACTGGGGCCAGATGGTAAGCCCTCCCGTATCGTAGTTATCTACACGACGGGGAGTCA
GGCAACTATGGATGAACGAAATAGACAGATCGCTGAGATAGGTGCCTCACTGATTAAGCATTGGTAACTG
TCAGACCAAGTTTACTCATATATACTTTAGATTGATTTAAAACTTCATTTTTAATTTAAAAGGATCTAGG
TGAAGATCCTTTTTGATAATCTCATGACCAAAATCCCTTAACGTGAGTTTTCGTTCCACTGAGCGTCAGA
CCCCGTAGAAAAGATCAAAGGATCTTCTTGAGATCCTTTTTTTCTGCGCGTAATCTGCTGCTTGCAAACA
AAAAAACCACCGCTACCAGCGGTGGTTTGTTTGCCGGATCAAGAGCTACCAACTCTTTTTCCGAAGGTAA
CTGGCTTCAGCAGAGCGCAGATACCAAATACTGTTCTTCTAGTGTAGCCGTAGTTAGGCCACCACTTCAA
GAACTCTGTAGCACCGCCTACATACCTCGCTCTGCTAATCCTGTTACCAGTGGCTGCTGCCAGTGGCGAT
AAGTCGTGTCTTACCGGGTTGGACTCAAGACGATAGTTACCGGATAAGGCGCAGCGGTCGGGCTGAACGG
GGGGTTCGTGCACACAGCCCAGCTTGGAGCGAACGACCTACACCGAACTGAGATACCTACAGCGTGAGCT
ATGAGAAAGCGCCACGCTTCCCGAAGGGAGAAAGGCGGACAGGTATCCGGTAAGCGGCAGGGTCGGAACA
GGAGAGCGCACGAGGGAGCTTCCAGGGGGAAACGCCTGGTATCTTTATAGTCCTGTCGGGTTTCGCCACC
TCTGACTTGAGCGTCGATTTTTGTGATGCTCGTCAGGGGGGCGGAGCCTATGGAAAAACGCCAGCAACGC
GGCCTTTTTACGGTTCCTGGCCTTTTGCTGGCCTTTTGCTCACATGTTCTTTCCTGCGTTATCCCCTGAT
TCTGTGGATAACCGTATTACCGCCTTTGAGTGAGCTGATACCGCTCGCCGCAGCCGAACGACCGAGCGCA
GCGAGTCAGTGAGCGAGGAAGCGGAAGAGCGCCCAATACGCAAACCGCCTCTCCCCGCGCGTTGGCCGAT
TCATTAATGCAGCTGGCACGACAGGTTTCCCGACTGGAAAGCGGGCAGTGAGCGCAACGCAATTAATGTG
AGTTAGCTCACTCATTAGGCACCCCAGGCTTTACACTTTATGCTTCCGGCTCGTATGTTGTGTGGAATTG
TGAGCGGATAACAATTTCACACAGGAAACAGCTATGACCATGATTACGCCAAGCGCGCAATTAACCCTCA
CTAAAGGGAACAAAAGCTGGAGCTGCAAGCTTAATGTAGTCTTATGCAATACTCTTGTAGTCTTGCAACA
TGGTAACGATGAGTTAGCAACATGCCTTACAAGGAGAGAAAAAGCACCGTGCATGCCGATTGGTGGAAGT
AAGGTGGTACGATCGTGCCTTATTAGGAAGGCAACAGACGGGTCTGACATGGATTGGACGAACCACTGAA
TTGCCGCATTGCAGAGATATTGTATTTAAGTGCCTAGCTCGATACATAAACGGGTCTCTCTGGTTAGACC
AGATCTGAGCCTGGGAGCTCTCTGGCTAACTAGGGAACCCACTGCTTAAGCCTCAATAAAGCTTGCCTTG
AGTGCTTCAAGTAGTGTGTGCCCGTCTGTTGTGTGACTCTGGTAACTAGAGATCCCTCAGACCCTTTTAG
TCAGTGTGGAAAATCTCTAGCAGTGGCGCCCGAACAGGGACTTGAAAGCGAAAGGGAAACCAGAGGAGCT
CTCTCGACGCAGGACTCGGCTTGCTGAAGCGCGCACGGCAAGAGGCGAGGGGCGGCGACTGGTGAGTACG
CCAAAAATTTTGACTAGCGGAGGCTAGAAGGAGAGAGATGGGTGCGAGAGCGTCAGTATTAAGCGGGGGA
GAATTAGATCGCGATGGGAAAAAATTCGGTTAAGGCCAGGGGGAAAGAAAAAATATAAATTAAAACATAT
AGTATGGGCAAGCAGGGAGCTAGAACGATTCGCAGTTAATCCTGGCCTGTTAGAAACATCAGAAGGCTGT
AGACAAATACTGGGACAGCTACAACCATCCCTTCAGACAGGATCAGAAGAACTTAGATCATTATATAATA
CAGTAGCAACCCTCTATTGTGTGCATCAAAGGATAGAGATAAAAGACACCAAGGAAGCTTTAGACAAGAT
AGAGGAAGAGCAAAACAAAAGTAAGACCACCGCACAGCAAGCGGCCGCTGATCTTCAGACCTGGAGGAGG
AGATATGAGGGACAATTGGAGAAGTGAATTATATAAATATAAAGTAGTAAAAATTGAACCATTAGGAGTA
GCACCCACCAAGGCAAAGAGAAGAGTGGTGCAGAGAGAAAAAAGAGCAGTGGGAATAGGAGCTTTGTTCC
TTGGGTTCTTGGGAGCAGCAGGAAGCACTATGGGCGCAGCGTCAATGACGCTGACGGTACAGGCCAGACA
ATTATTGTCTGGTATAGTGCAGCAGCAGAACAATTTGCTGAGGGCTATTGAGGCGCAACAGCATCTGTTG
CAACTCACAGTCTGGGGCATCAAGCAGCTCCAGGCAAGAATCCTGGCTGTGGAAAGATACCTAAAGGATC
AACAGCTCCTGGGGATTTGGGGTTGCTCTGGAAAACTCATTTGCACCACTGCTGTGCCTTGGAATGCTAG
TTGGAGTAATAAATCTCTGGAACAGATTTGGAATCACACGACCTGGATGGAGTGGGACAGAGAAATTAAC
AATTACACAAGCTTAATACACTCCTTAATTGAAGAATCGCAAAACCAGCAAGAAAAGAATGAACAAGAAT
TATTGGAATTAGATAAATGGGCAAGTTTGTGGAATTGGTTTAACATAACAAATTGGCTGTGGTATATAAA
ATTATTCATAATGATAGTAGGAGGCTTGGTAGGTTTAAGAATAGTTTTTGCTGTACTTTCTATAGTGAAT
AGAGTTAGGCAGGGATATTCACCATTATCGTTTCAGACCCACCTCCCAACCCCGAGGGGACCCAGAGAGG
GCCTATTTCCCATGATTCCTTCATATTTGCATATACGATACAAGGCTGTTAGAGAGATAATTAGAATTAA
TTTGACTGTAAACACAAAGATATTAGTACAAAATACGTGACGTAGAAAGTAATAATTTCTTGGGTAGTTT
GCAGTTTTAAAATTATGTTTTAAAATGGACTATCATATGCTTACCGTAACTTGAAAGTATTTCGATTTCT
TGGCTTTATATATCTTGTGGAAAGGACGAAACACCGAGCCTGCAAAAACTCAACACGTTTTAGAGCTAGA
AATAGCAAGTTAAAATAAGGCTAGTCCGTTATCAACTTGAAAAAGTGGCACCGAGTCGGTGCTTTTTTAA
GCTTGGCGTAACTAGATCTTGAGACAAATGGCAGTATTCATCCACAATTTTAAAAGAAAAGGGGGGATTG
GGGGGTACAGTGCAGGGGAAAGAATAGTAGACATAATAGCAACAGACATACAAACTAAAGAATTACAAAA
ACAAATTACAAAAATTCAAAATTTTCGGGTTTATTACAGGGACAGCAGAGATCCACTTTGGCGCCGGCTC
GAGGGGG
