>Addgene plasmid #76965 | PIK3C3 gRNA (BRDN0001147953) | depositor partial sequence | sequence record 144425 | Target Sequence
AGCCTGCAAAAACTCAACAC
