>Addgene plasmid #76965 | PIK3C3 gRNA (BRDN0001147953) | addgene partial sequence | sequence record 186851 | hU6-F
AGAAAGTAATAATTTCTTGGGTAGTTTGCAGTTTTAAAATTATGTTTTAAAATGGACTATCATATGCTTA
CCGTAACTTGAAAGTATTTCGATTTCTTGGCTTTATATATCTTGTGGAAAGGACGAAACACCGAGCCTGC
AAAAACTCAACACGTTTTAGAGCTAGAAATAGCAAGTTAAAATAAGGCTAGTCCGTTATCAACTTGAAAA
AGTGGCACCGAGTCGGTGCTTTTTTAAGCTTGGCGTAACTAGATCTTGAGACAAATGGCAGTATTCATCC
ACAATTTTAAAAGAAAAGGGGGGATTGGGGGGTACAGTGCAGGGGAAAGAATAGTAGACATAATAGCAAC
AGACATACAAACTAAAGAATTACAAAAACAAATTACAAAAATTCAAAATTTTCGGGTTTATTACAGGGAC
AGCAGAGATCCACTTTGGCGCCGGCTCGAGGGGGCCCGGGTGCAAAGATGGATAAAGTTTTAAACAGAGA
GGAATCTTTGCAGCTAATGGACCTTCTAGGTCTTGAAAGGAGTGGGAATTGGCTCCGGTGCCCGTCAGTG
GGCAGAGCGC
